>Addgene plasmid #169330 | pCDNA5/FRT/TO_TOMM20_HaloTag7 | addgene full sequence | sequence record 333238 | Addgene NGS Result
GACGGATCGGGAGATCTCCCGATCCCCTATGGTGCACTCTCAGTACAATCTGCTCTGATGCCGCATAGTT
AAGCCAGTATCTGCTCCCTGCTTGTGTGTTGGAGGTCGCTGAGTAGTGCGCGAGCAAAATTTAAGCTACA
ACAAGGCAAGGCTTGACCGACAATTGCATGAAGAATCTGCTTAGGGTTAGGCGTTTTGCGCTGCTTCGCG
ATGTACGGGCCAGATATACGCGTTGACATTGATTATTGACTAGTTATTAATAGTAATCAATTACGGGGTC
ATTAGTTCATAGCCCATATATGGAGTTCCGCGTTACATAACTTACGGTAAATGGCCCGCCTGGCTGACCG
CCCAACGACCCCCGCCCATTGACGTCAATAATGACGTATGTTCCCATAGTAACGCCAATAGGGACTTTCC
ATTGACGTCAATGGGTGGAGTATTTACGGTAAACTGCCCACTTGGCAGTACATCAAGTGTATCATATGCC
AAGTACGCCCCCTATTGACGTCAATGACGGTAAATGGCCCGCCTGGCATTATGCCCAGTACATGACCTTA
TGGGACTTTCCTACTTGGCAGTACATCTACGTATTAGTCATCGCTATTACCATGGTGATGCGGTTTTGGC
AGTACATCAATGGGCGTGGATAGCGGTTTGACTCACGGGGATTTCCAAGTCTCCACCCCATTGACGTCAA
TGGGAGTTTGTTTTGGCACCAAAATCAACGGGACTTTCCAAAATGTCGTAACAACTCCGCCCCATTGACG
CAAATGGGCGGTAGGCGTGTACGGTGGGAGGTCTATATAAGCAGAGCTCTCCCTATCAGTGATAGAGATC
TCCCTATCAGTGATAGAGATCGTCGACGAGCTCGTTTAGTGAACCGTCAGATCGCCTGGAGACGCCATCC
ACGCTGTTTTGACCTCCATAGAAGACACCGGGACCGATCCAGCCTCCGGACTCTAGCGTTTAAACTTAAG
CTTGGTACCGAGCTCGGATCCACTAGTCCAGTGTGGTGGAATTCTGCAGATATCCAGCAACCATGGTGGG
TCGGAACAGCGCCATCGCCGCCGGTGTATGCGGGGCCCTTTTCATTGGGTACTGCATCTACTTCGACCGC
AAAAGACGAAGTGACCCCAACTTCAAGAACAGGCTTCGAGAACGAAGAAAGAAACAGAAGCTTGCCAAGG
AGAGAGCTGGGCTTTCCAAGTTACCTGACCTTAAAGATGCTGAAGCTGTTCAGAAGTTCTTCCTTGAAGA
AATACAGCTTGGTGAAGAGTTACTAGCTCAAGGTGAATATGAGAAGGGCGTAGACCATCTGACAAATGCA
ATTGCTGTGTGTGGACAGCCACAGCAGTTACTGCAGGTCTTACAGCAAACTCTTCCACCACCAGTGTTCC
AGATGCTTCTGACTAAGCTCCCAACAATTAGTCAGAGAATTGTAAGTGCTCAGAGCTTGGCTGAAGATGA
TGTGGAAGGCGGTAGCGGGGATCCACCGGTCGCCACCGAAATCGGTACTGGCTTTCCATTCGACCCCCAT
TATGTGGAAGTCCTGGGCGAGCGCATGCACTACGTCGATGTTGGTCCGCGCGATGGCACCCCTGTGCTGT
TCCTGCACGGTAACCCGACCTCCTCCTACGTGTGGCGCAACATCATCCCGCATGTTGCACCGACCCATCG
CTGCATTGCTCCAGACCTGATCGGTATGGGCAAATCCGACAAACCAGACCTGGGTTATTTCTTCGACGAC
CACGTCCGCTTCATGGATGCCTTCATCGAAGCCCTGGGTCTGGAAGAGGTCGTCCTGGTCATTCACGACT
GGGGCTCCGCTCTGGGTTTCCACTGGGCCAAGCGCAATCCAGAGCGCGTCAAAGGTATTGCATTTATGGA
GTTCATCCGCCCTATCCCGACCTGGGACGAATGGCCAGAATTTGCCCGCGAGACCTTCCAGGCCTTCCGC
ACCACCGACGTCGGCCGCAAGCTGATCATCGATCAGAACGTTTTTATCGAGGGTACGCTGCCGATGGGTG
TCGTCCGCCCGCTGACTGAAGTCGAGATGGACCATTACCGCGAGCCGTTCCTGAATCCTGTTGACCGCGA
GCCACTGTGGCGCTTCCCAAACGAGCTGCCAATCGCCGGTGAGCCAGCGAACATCGTCGCGCTGGTCGAA
GAATACATGGACTGGCTGCACCAGTCCCCTGTCCCGAAGCTGCTGTTCTGGGGCACCCCAGGCGTTCTGA
TCCCACCGGCCGAAGCCGCTCGCCTGGCCAAAAGCCTGCCTAACTGCAAGGCTGTGGACATCGGCCCGGG
TCTGAATCTGCTGCAAGAAGACAACCCGGACCTGATCGGCAGCGAGATCGCGCGCTGGCTGTCCACGCTC
GAGATTTCCGGCTGACCGCTCGAGTCTAGAGGGCCCGTTTAAACCCGCTGATCAGCCTCGACTGTGCCTT
CTAGTTGCCAGCCATCTGTTGTTTGCCCCTCCCCCGTGCCTTCCTTGACCCTGGAAGGTGCCACTCCCAC
TGTCCTTTCCTAATAAAATGAGGAAATTGCATCGCATTGTCTGAGTAGGTGTCATTCTATTCTGGGGGGT
GGGGTGGGGCAGGACAGCAAGGGGGAGGATTGGGAAGACAATAGCAGGCATGCTGGGGATGCGGTGGGCT
CTATGGCTTCTGAGGCGGAAAGAACCAGCTGGGGCTCTAGGGGGTATCCCC
[124 nt withheld, positions 2712-2835]
C
[91 nt withheld, positions 2837-2927]
AGGGTGATGGTTCACGTACCTAGAAGTTCCTATTCCGAAGTTCCTATTCTCTAGAAAGTATAGGAACTTC
CTTGGCCAAAAAGCCTGAACTCACCGCGACGTCTGTCGAGAAGTTTCTGATCGAAAAGTTCGACAGCGTC
TCCGACCTGATGCAGCTCTCGGAGGGCGAAGAATCTCGTGCTTTCAGCTTCGATGTAGGAGGGCGTGGAT
ATGTCCTGCGGGTAAATAGCTGCGCCGATGGTTTCTACAAAGATCGTTATGTTTATCGGCACTTTGCATC
GGCCGCGCTCCCGATTCCGGAAGTGCTTGACATTGGGGAATTCAGCGAGAGCCTGACCTATTGCATCTCC
CGCCGTGCACAGGGTGTCACGTTGCAAGACCTGCCTGAAACCGAACTGCCCGCTGTTCTGCAGCCGGTCG
CGGAGGCCATGGATGCGATCGCTGCGGCCGATCTTAGCCAGACGAGCGGGTTCGGCCCATTCGGACCGCA
AGGAATCGGTCAATACACTACATGGCGTGATTTCATATGCGCGATTGCTGATCCCCATGTGTATCACTGG
CAAACTGTGATGGACGACACCGTCAGTGCGTCCGTCGCGCAGGCTCTCGATGAGCTGATGCTTTGGGCCG
AGGACTGCCCCGAAGTCCGGCACCTCGTGCACGCGGATTTCGGCTCCAACAATGTCCTGACGGACAATGG
CCGCATAACAGCGGTCATTGACTGGAGCGAGGCGATGTTCGGGGATTCCCAATACGAGGTCGCCAACATC
TTCTTCTGGAGGCCGTGGTTGGCTTGTATGGAGCAGCAGACGCGCTACTTCGAGCGGAGGCATCCGGAGC
TTGCAGGATCGCCGCGGCTCCGGGCGTATATGCTCCGCATTGGTCTTGACCAACTCTATCAGAGCTTGGT
TGACGGCAATTTCGATGATGCAGCTTGGGCGCAGGGTCGATGCGACGCAATCGTCCGATCCGGAGCCGGG
ACTGTCGGGCGTACACAAATCGCCCGCAGAAGCGCGGCCGTCTGGACCGATGGCTGTGTAGAAGTACTCG
CCGATAGTGGAAACCGACGCCCCAGCACTCGTCCGAGGGCAAAGGAATAGCACGTACTACGAGATTTCGA
TTCCACCGCCGCCTTCTATGAAAGGTTGGGCTTCGGAATCGTTTTCCGGGACGCCGGCTGGATGATCCTC
CAGCGCGGGGATCTCATGCTGGAGTTCTTCGCCCACCCCAACTTGTTTATTGCAGCTTATAATGGTTACA
AATAAAGCAATAGCATCACAAATTTCACAAATAAAGCATTTTTTTCACTGCATTCTAGTTGTGGTTTGTC
CAAACTCATCAATGTATCTTATCATGTCTGTATACCGTCGACCTCTAGCTAGAGCTTGGCGTAATCATGG
TCATAGCTGTTTCCTGTGTGAAATTGTTATCCGCTCACAATTCCACACAACATACGAGCCGGAAGCATAA
AGTGTAAAGCCTGGGGTGCCTAATGAGTGAGCTAACTCACATTAATTGCGTTGCGCTCACTGCCCGCTTT
CCAGTCGGGAAACCTGTCGTGCCAGCTGCATTAATGAATCGGCCAACGCGCGGGGAGAGGCGGTTTGCGT
ATTGGGCGCTCTTCCGCTTCCTCGCTCACTGACTCGCTGCGCTCGGTCGTTCGGCTGCGGCGAGCGGTAT
CAGCTCACTCAAAGGCGGTAATACGGTTATCCACAGAATCAGGGGATAACGCAGGAAAGAACATGTGAGC
AAAAGGCCAGCAAAAGGCCAGGAACCGTAAAAAGGCCGCGTTGCTGGCGTTTTTCCATAGGCTCCGCCCC
CCTGACGAGCATCACAAAAATCGACGCTCAAGTCGGAGGTGGCGAAACCCGACAGGACTATAAAGATACC
AGGCGTTTCCCCCTGGAAGCTCCCTCATGCGCTCTCCTGTTCCGACCCTGCCGCTTACCGGATACCTGTC
CGCCTTTCTCCCTTCGGGAAGCGTGGCGCTTTCTCATAGCTCACGCTGTAGGTATCTCAGTTCGGTGTAG
GTCGTTCGCTCCAAGCTGGGCTGTGTGCACGAACCCCCCGTTCAGCCCGACCGCTGCGCCTTATCCGGTA
ACTATCGTCTTGAGTCCAACCCGGTAAGACACGACTTATCGCCACTGGCAGCAGCCACTGGTAACAGGAT
TAGCAGAGCGAGGTATGTAGGCGGTGCTACAGAGTTCTTGAAGTGGTGGCCTAACTACGGCTACACTAGA
AGAACAGTATTTGGTATCTGCGCTCTGCTGAAGCCAGTTACCTTCGGAAAAAGAGTTGGTAGCTCTTGAT
CCGGCAAACAAACCACCGCTGGTAGCGGTGGTTTTTTTGTTTGCAAGCAGCAGATTACGCGCAGAAAAAA
AGGATCTCAAGAAGATCCTTTGATCTTTTCTACGGGGTCTGACGCTCAGTGGAACGAAAACTCACGTTAA
GGGATTTTGGTCATGAGATTATCAAAAAGGATCTTCACCTAGATCCTTTTAAATTAAAAATGAAGTTTTA
AATCAATCTAAAGTATATATGAGTAAACTTGGTCTGACAGTTACCAATGCTTAATCAGTGAGGCACCTAT
CTCAGCGATCTGTCTATTTCGTTCATCCATAGTTGCCTGACTCCCCGTCGTGTAGATAACTACGATACGG
GAGGGCTTACCATCTGGCCCCAGTGCTGCAATGATACCGCGAGACCCACGCTCACCGGCTCCAGATTTAT
CAGCAATAAACCAGCCAGCCGGAAGGGCCGAGCGCAGAAGTGGTCCTGCAACTTTATCCGCCTCCATCCA
GTCTATTAATTGTTGCCGGGAAGCTAGAGTAAGTAGTTCGCCAGTTAATAGTTTGCGCAACGTTGTTGCC
ATTGCTACAGGCATCGTGGTGTCACGCTCGTCGTTTGGTATGGCTTCATTCAGCTCCGGTTCCCAACGAT
CAAGGCGAGTTACATGATCCCCCATGTTGTGCAAAAAAGCGGTTAGCTCCTTCGGTCCTCCGATCGTTGT
CAGAAGTAAGTTGGCCGCAGTGTTATCACTCATGGTTATGGCAGCACTGCATAATTCTCTTACTGTCATG
CCATCCGTAAGATGCTTTTCTGTGACTGGTGAGTACTCAACCAAGTCATTCTGAGAATAGTGTATGCGGC
GACCGAGTTGCTCTTGCCCGGCGTCAATACGGGATAATACCGCGCCACATAGCAGAACTTTAAAAGTGCT
CATCATTGGAAAACGTTCTTCGGGGCGAAAACTCTCAAGGATCTTACCGCTGTTGAGATCCAGTTCGATG
TAACCCACTCGTGCACCCAACTGATCTTCAGCATCTTTTACTTTCACCAGCGTTTCTGGGTGAGCAAAAA
CAGGAAGGCAAAATGCCGCAAAAAAGGGAATAAGGGCGACACGGAAATGTTGAATACTCATACTCTTCCT
TTTTCAATATTATTGAAGCATTTATCAGGGTTATTGTCTCATGAGCGGATACATATTTGAATGTATTTAG
AAAAATAAACAAATAGGGGTTCCGCGCACATTTCCCCGAAAAGTGCCACCTGACGTC
Features (pLannotate 1.2.2; 22 found; start..end, strand, type, name):
     28..80      -  misc_feature   bom (fragment): basis of mobility region from pBR322
    235..614     +  enhancer       CMV enhancer: human cytomegalovirus immediate early enhancer
    615..818     +  promoter       CMV promoter: human cytomegalovirus (CMV) immediate early promoter
    820..839     +  promoter       PLtetO-1 promoter (fragment): modified phage lambda PL promoter with tet operator sites (Lutz and Bujard, 1997)
    841..860     +  promoter       PLtetO-1 promoter (fragment): modified phage lambda PL promoter with tet operator sites (Lutz and Bujard, 1997)
    868..901     +  promoter       TRE3GV promoter (fragment): 3rd-generation Tet-responsive promoter that can be activated by binding of Tet-On® 3G, optimized for retroviral and lentiviral vectors
   1043..1477    +  CDS            TOMM20: TOM20_HUMAN - Also known as KIAA0016. Experimental evidence at protein level: Swiss-Prot protein existence level 1. Central component of the receptor complex responsible for the recognition and translocation of cytosolically synthesized mitochondrial preproteins. Together with TOM22 functions as the transit peptide receptor at the surface of the mitochondrion outer membrane and facilitates the movement of preproteins into the TOM40 translocation pore (By similarity). Required for the translocation across the mitochondrial outer membrane of cytochrome P450 monooxygenases. From Homo sapiens (Hum
   1508..2392    +  CDS            HaloTag®: modified bacterial dehalogenase that forms covalent bonds with chloroalkane derivatives
   2442..2666    +  polyA_signal   bGH poly(A) signal: bovine growth hormone polyadenylation signal
   2670..2691    +  promoter       SV40 promoter (fragment): SV40 enhancer and early promoter
   2712..2945    +  rep_origin     f1 ori (fragment) (sequence partly withheld): f1 bacteriophage origin of replication; arrow indicates direction of (+) strand synthesis
   2950..2997    +  protein_bind   FRT: FLP-mediated recombination occurs in the 8-bp core sequence TCTAGAAA (Turan and Bode, 2011). FLP recombinase from the Saccharomyces cerevisiae 2μ plasmid
   3005..4027    +  CDS            HygR: aminoglycoside phosphotransferase from E. coli; aph(4)-Ia; confers resistance to hygromycin
   4037..4162    +  CDS            ble (fragment): BLE_KLEPN - Experimental evidence at protein level: Swiss-Prot protein existence level 1. Binding protein with a strong affinity to the bleomycin family of antibiotics. Binds to CL990; an antimitotic-antibiotic compound. From Klebsiella pneumoniae.
   4157..4278    +  polyA_signal   SV40 poly(A) signal: SV40 polyadenylation signal
   4351..4367    -  protein_bind   lac operator: The lac repressor binds to the lac operator to inhibit transcription in E. coli. This inhibition can be relieved by adding lactose or isopropyl-β-D-thiogalactopyranoside (IPTG). lac repressor encoded by lacI
   4375..4405    -  promoter       lac promoter: promoter for the E. coli lac operon
   4420..4441    -  protein_bind   CAP binding site: CAP binding activates transcription in the presence of cAMP. E. coli catabolite activator protein
   4454..4546    -  CDS            lacI (fragment): lac repressor; lacI; The lac repressor binds to the lac operator to inhibit transcription in E. coli. This inhibition can be relieved by adding lactose or isopropyl-β-D-thiogalactopyranoside (IPTG).
   4729..5317    -  rep_origin     ori: high-copy-number ColE1/pMB1/pBR322/pUC origin of replication
   5488..6348    -  CDS            AmpR: β-lactamase; bla; confers resistance to ampicillin, carbenicillin, and related antibiotics
   6349..6453    -  promoter       AmpR promoter: bla
