[The description below was written by a language model from this plasmid's Addgene catalogue record and pLannotate feature annotations shown in this document.]
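Description:
pCDNA5/FRT/TO_TOMM20_HaloTag7 is a mammalian expression plasmid built on the pCDNA5/FRT/TO backbone for expressing human TOMM20 fused to HaloTag7. It is propagated in E. coli as a high-copy plasmid through a ColE1/pUC-type origin with ampicillin resistance (AmpR under its bla promoter). The remaining bacterial annotations (lac promoter/operator, CAP site, and fragments of lacI, f1 ori, bom and ble) are backbone remnants with no evident role in the payload.

The expression cassette uses the CMV immediate early enhancer and promoter, followed directly by two short tet operator matches (annotated as PLtetO-1 and TRE3GV fragments). This corresponds to the "TO" design, in which transcription is repressed in cells producing the Tet repressor and induced with tetracycline or doxycycline; in cells lacking the repressor the promoter is constitutive. Downstream lie the TOMM20 coding sequence, the HaloTag coding sequence and a bGH polyadenylation signal. The catalogue lists the tag as N-terminal on the insert, but the feature table places HaloTag after TOMM20, at its C-terminus, in line with the construct name. TOMM20 is a receptor of the mitochondrial outer membrane translocase, so the fusion should display HaloTag on mitochondria. HaloTag is a modified dehalogenase that bonds covalently to chloroalkane ligands, allowing labelling with fluorescent substrates.

An FRT site sits immediately upstream of a hygromycin resistance gene that has no annotated promoter of its own and ends in an SV40 poly(A) signal. FLP-mediated integration into a host line carrying a genomic FRT site is expected to activate HygR, allowing selection of stable single-site integrants. The associated publication concerns HaloTag variants for fluorescence lifetime multiplexing, which suggests use as a mitochondrial marker in live-cell imaging.
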