Addgene plasmid #169330: pCDNA5/FRT/TO_TOMM20_HaloTag7
Purpose: Expression of TOMM20-HaloTag7 in mammalian cells
Depositing lab: Kai Johnsson. Depositing organization: Max Planck Institute for Medical Research. Publication: Engineered HaloTag variants for fluorescence lifetime multiplexing. Frei MS, Tarnawski M, Roberti MJ, Koch B, Hiblot J, Johnsson K. Nat Methods. 2021 Dec 16. pii: 10.1038/s41592-021-01341-x. doi: 10.1038/s41592-021-01341-x. PubMed 34916672.
Backbone
  Vector backbone: pCDNA5/FRT/TO
  Vector type: Mammalian Expression
  Selectable markers: Hygromycin
Growth in bacteria
  Bacterial resistance: Ampicillin, 100 μg/mL
  Growth temperature: 37°C
  Growth strain: DH5alpha
  Copy number: High Copy
Gene/Insert
  Gene/Insert name: TOMM20-HaloTag7
  Species: H. sapiens (human)
  Entrez Gene: TOMM20 (a.k.a. MAS20, MOM19, TOM20)
  Tag / fusion protein: HaloTag7 (N terminal on insert)
  Cloning method: Gibson Cloning
  Sequencing primers: 5′ Unknown
Terms and licenses: Academic/Nonprofit Terms; Industry Terms: Not Available to Industry
How to cite: pCDNA5/FRT/TO_TOMM20_HaloTag7 was a gift from Kai Johnsson (Addgene plasmid # 169330 ; http://n2t.net/addgene:169330 ; RRID:Addgene_169330)
